Addgene plasmid #158187: p663-UBC-miniTurbo-V5-ICK_IDG-K
Purpose: Gateway destination clone of ICK (human) tagged with N-terminal miniTurbo-V5 for generating protein-proximity networks using proximity-dependent biotinylation proteomics
Depositing lab: Ben Major. Depositing organization: Washington University in Saint Louis.
Backbone
  Vector backbone: pDest663
  Backbone manufacturer: PEL
  Backbone size w/o insert (bp): 9019
  Vector type: Mammalian Expression, Lentiviral ; Gateway Destination
  Selectable markers: Puromycin
Growth in bacteria
  Bacterial resistance: Ampicillin, 100 μg/mL
  Growth temperature: 30°C
  Growth strain: NEB Stable
  Copy number: Low Copy
Gene/Insert
  Gene/Insert name: miniTurbo-V5-ICK (alt name: ICK)
  Species: H. sapiens (human)
  Entrez Gene: CILK1 (a.k.a. ECO, EJM10, ICK, LCK2, MRK, hICK)
  Promoter: Ubiquitin
  Tag / fusion protein: miniTurbo-V5 (N terminal on insert)
  Cloning method: Gateway Cloning
  Sequencing primers: 5′ GCCCGAAGGAATAGAAGAAGAA; 3′ CATAGCGTAAAAGGAGCAACA
Terms and licenses: Academic/Nonprofit Terms; Industry Terms: Not Available to Industry
Depositor comments: These plasmids were generated as part of the Illuminating the Druggable Genome (IDG) program sponsored by the NIH Common Fund. The goal of this program is to identify, gather, and distribute information and resources for proteins that currently are not well-studied yet belong to commonly drug-targeted protein families: protein kinases, non-olfactory G-protein coupled receptors (GPCRs), and ion channels. The IDG program is designed to develop fundamental research tools for understudied proteins, elucidate their function, and disseminate the IDG-related resources and data to the greater scientific community. These lentiviral gateway destination plasmids were generated, as part of the Kinase-Data and Resource Generating Center (DRGC), using the single fragment or multisite gateway cloning technology. They were used for generating proteomics-based protein-interaction and protein-proximity networks that can be accessed through the kinase-DRGC website https://darkkinome.org/. Each plasmid has either an N- or C-terminal fusion protein (Flag/ V5/V5-miniTurbo/V5-TurboID/miniTurbo-V5/TurboID-V5) tagged understudied kinase driven under either a CMV or Ubiquitin (UBC) promoter. All inserts in the pENTR plasmids used to generate the deposited destination plasmids were end-sequenced and insert size validated prior to multi-site gateway cloning. The combined insert size of the single fragment or three fragment destination plasmids were confirmed by restriction digestion (BsrGI, and EcoRV for pDest667; BsrGI, EcoRV, and BstZ17I for pDest663; and BsrGI for pHAGE) and all plasmids were partially sequenced to ensure in-frame ORFs and fusion tags.
How to cite: p663-UBC-miniTurbo-V5-ICK_IDG-K was a gift from Ben Major (Addgene plasmid # 158187 ; http://n2t.net/addgene:158187 ; RRID:Addgene_158187)
