[The description below was written by a language model from this plasmid's Addgene catalogue record and pLannotate feature annotations shown in this document.]
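Description:
p663-UBC-miniTurbo-V5-ICK_IDG-K is a lentiviral mammalian expression clone built by multisite Gateway recombination into the pDest663 backbone, giving a plasmid of about 11.4 kb. The transfer-vector framework is HIV-1 based. An RSV promoter fused to a truncated 5' LTR drives genomic RNA production in packaging cells, followed by the Ψ packaging signal with a partial gag sequence, the RRE for Rev-dependent nuclear export, and the cPPT/CTS element. A second truncated LTR lies downstream, flanked by an SV40 poly(A) signal and SV40 origin. In bacteria the plasmid carries a ColE1/pUC-type origin, an f1 origin and ampicillin resistance (AmpR). The catalogue lists it as low copy and propagated in a recombination-deficient stable strain, as is common for LTR-containing vectors.

The payload sits between residual attB sites that mark the joined Gateway fragments. The human ubiquitin C promoter (attB4/attB5) drives miniTurbo, an engineered truncated E. coli biotin ligase, fused N-terminally to human ICK (now CILK1), a kinase implicated in ciliogenesis and control of ciliary length. The kinase ORF is flanked by attB1 and attB2. The record describes a V5 epitope between miniTurbo and the kinase, although the feature table does not annotate it separately. A WPRE follows the ORF to enhance transcript expression, and a separate mouse PGK promoter drives puromycin N-acetyltransferase for selecting transduced cells.

The construct was produced within a program focused on understudied kinases. It is intended for stable expression of the biotin ligase–kinase fusion so that neighbouring proteins are biotinylated and identified by mass spectrometry, yielding protein-proximity networks.
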