Features (pLannotate 1.2.2; 32 found; start..end, strand, type, name):
     55..171     +  misc_feature   cPPT/CTS: central polypurine tract and central termination sequence of HIV-1
    205..225     +  protein_bind   attB4: mutant version of attB; core recombination site for the Gateway® BP reaction BP Clonase™
    225..1436    +  promoter       UbC promoter: human ubiquitin C promoter
   1440..1458    -  protein_bind   attB5 (fragment): mutant version of attB; core recombination site for the Gateway® BP reaction BP Clonase™
   1473..2243    +  CDS            miniTurbo: N-terminally truncated mutant of the E. coli biotin ligase BioID engineered for improved catalytic efficiency (Branon et al., 2018)
   2292..2316    +  protein_bind   attB1: mutant version of attB; recombination site for the Gateway® BP reaction BP Clonase™
   2322..4217    +  CDS            CILK1: CILK1_HUMAN - Also known as ICK, KIAA0936. Experimental evidence at protein level: Swiss-Prot protein existence level 1. Required for ciliogenesis (PubMed:24797473). Phosphorylates KIF3A (By similarity). Involved in the control of ciliary length (PubMed:24853502). Regulates the ciliary localization of SHH pathway components as well as the localization of IFT components at ciliary tips (By similarity). May play a key role in the development of multiple organ systems and particularly in cardiac development (By similarity). Regulates intraflagellar transport (IFT) speed and negatively regulates c
   4222..4246    -  protein_bind   attB2: mutant version of attB; recombination site for the Gateway® BP reaction BP Clonase™
   4276..4864    +  misc_feature   WPRE: woodchuck hepatitis virus posttranscriptional regulatory element
   4878..5377    +  promoter       PGK promoter: mouse phosphoglycerate kinase 1 promoter
   5398..5997    +  CDS            PuroR: puromycin N-acetyltransferase; pac from Streptomyces alboniger; confers resistance to puromycin
   6065..6202    +  CDS            nef (fragment): NEF_HV1LA - Experimental evidence at protein level: Swiss-Prot protein existence level 1. Extracellular Nef protein targets CD4(+) T-lymphocytes for apoptosis by interacting with CXCR4 surface receptors. From Human immunodeficiency virus type 1 group M subtype B (isolate Lai) (HIV-1).
   6188..6368    +  LTR            5' LTR (truncated): truncated 5' long terminal repeat (LTR) from HIV-1
   6440..6561    +  polyA_signal   SV40 poly(A) signal: SV40 polyadenylation signal
   6601..6736    +  rep_origin     SV40 ori: SV40 origin of replication
   6757..6775    -  promoter       T7 promoter: promoter for bacteriophage T7 RNA polymerase
   6783..6938    +  CDS            lacZα (fragment): LacZα fragment of β-galactosidase; lacZ fragment
   6943..7371    +  rep_origin     f1 ori (sequence partly withheld): f1 bacteriophage origin of replication; arrow indicates direction of (+) strand synthesis
   7424..7528    +  promoter       AmpR promoter: bla
   7529..8389    +  CDS            AmpR: β-lactamase; bla; confers resistance to ampicillin, carbenicillin, and related antibiotics
   8560..9148    +  rep_origin     ori: high-copy-number ColE1/pMB1/pBR322/pUC origin of replication
   9331..9423    +  CDS            lacI (fragment): lac repressor; lacI; The lac repressor binds to the lac operator to inhibit transcription in E. coli. This inhibition can be relieved by adding lactose or isopropyl-β-D-thiogalactopyranoside (IPTG).
   9436..9457    +  protein_bind   CAP binding site: CAP binding activates transcription in the presence of cAMP. E. coli catabolite activator protein
   9472..9502    +  promoter       lac promoter: promoter for the E. coli lac operon
   9506..9528    +  protein_bind   lac operator (fragment): The lac repressor binds to the lac operator to inhibit transcription in E. coli. This inhibition can be relieved by adding lactose or isopropyl-β-D-thiogalactopyranoside (IPTG). lac repressor encoded by lacI
   9571..9589    +  promoter       T3 promoter: promoter for bacteriophage T3 RNA polymerase
   9617..9843    +  promoter       RSV promoter: Rous sarcoma virus enhancer/promoter
   9844..10024   +  LTR            5' LTR (truncated): truncated 5' long terminal repeat (LTR) from HIV-1
  10071..10196   +  misc_feature   HIV-1 Ψ: packaging signal of human immunodeficiency virus type 1
  10180..10543   +  CDS            HIV-1 gag (fragment): gag protein from human immunodeficiency virus 1; gag
  10689..10922   +  misc_feature   RRE: The Rev response element (RRE) of HIV-1 allows for Rev-dependent mRNA export from the nucleus to the cytoplasm.
  11299..36      +  CDS            Rev (fragment) (across the origin): human immunodeficiency virus 1 (HIV-1) Rev protein; rev; enhances nuclear export of unspliced and incompletely spliced viral mRNAs
>Addgene plasmid #158187 | p663-UBC-miniTurbo-V5-ICK_IDG-K | addgene full sequence | sequence record 314663 | Addgene NGS Result
AGACAGAGACAGATCCATTCGATTAGTGAACGGATCTCGACGGTATCGGTTAACTTTTAAAAGAAAAGGG
GGGATTGGGGGGTACAGTGCAGGGGAAAGAATAGTAGACATAATAGCAACAGACATACAAACTAAAGAAT
TACAAAAACAAATTACAAAATTCAAAATTTTATCGTCCAGTGTGGTGGAATTCTGCAGATATCACAACTT
TGTATAGAAAAGTTGGCCTCCGCGCCGGGTTTTGGCGCCTCCCGCGGGCGCCCCCCTCCTCACGGCGAGC
GCTGCCACGTCAGACGAAGGGCGCAGCGAGCGTCCTGATCCTTCCGCCCGGACGCTCAGGACAGCGGCCC
GCTGCTCATAAGACTCGGCCTTAGAACCCCAGTATCAGCAGAAGGACATTTTAGGACGGGACTTGGGTGA
CTCTAGGGCACTGGTTTTCTTTCCAGAGAGCGGAACAGGCGAGGAAAAGTAGTCCCTTCTCGGCGATTCT
GCGGAGGGATCTCCGTGGGGCGGTGAACGCCGATGATTATATAAGGACGCGCCGGGTGTGGCACAGCTAG
TTCCGTCGCAGCCGGGATTTGGGTCGCGGTTCTTGTTTGTGGATCGCTGTGATCGTCACTTGGTGAGTAG
CGGGCTGCTGGGCTGGCCGGGGCTTTCGTGGCCGCCGGGCCGCTCGGTGGGACGGAAGCGTGTGGAGAGA
CCGCCAAGGGCTGTAGTCTGGGTCCGCGAGCAAGGTTGCCCTGAACTGGGGGTTGGGGGGAGCGCAGCAA
AATGGCGGCTGTTCCCGAGTCTTGAATGGAAGACGCTTGTGAGGCGGGCTGTGAGGTCGTTGAAACAAGG
TGGGGGGCATGGTGGGCGGCAAGAACCCAAGGTCTTGAGGCCTTCGCTAATGCGGGAAAGCTCTTATTCG
GGTGAGATGGGCTGGGGCACCATCTGGGGACCCTGACGTGAAGTTTGTCACTGACTGGAGAACTCGGTTT
GTCGTCTGTTGCGGGGGCGGCAGTTATGGCGGTGCCGTTGGGCAGTGCACCCGTACCTTTGGGAGCGCGC
GCCCTCGTCGTGTCGTGACGTCACCCGTTCTGTTGGCTTATAATGCAGGGTGGGGCCACCTGCCGGTAGG
TGTGCGGTAGGCTTTTCTCCGTCGCAGGACGCAGGGTTCGGGCCTAGGGTAGGCTCTCCTGAATCGACAG
GCGCCGGACCTCTGGTGAGGGGAGGGATAAGTGAGGCGTCAGTTTCTTTGGTCGGTTTTATGTACCTATC
TTCTTAAGTAGCTGAAGCTCCGGTTTTGAACTATGCGCTCGGGGTTGGCGAGTGTGTTTTGTGAAGTTTT
TTAGGCACCTTTTGAAATGTAATCATTTGGGTCAATATGTAATTTTCAGTGTTAGACTAGTAAATTGTCC
GCTAAATTCTGGCCGTTTTTGGCTTTTTTGTTAGACGGCCAACTTTTGTATACAAAGTGGGCCACCATGG
GAATCCCGCTGCTGAACGCTAAACAGATTCTGGGACAGCTGGACGGCGGGAGCGTGGCAGTCCTGCCTGT
GGTCGACTCCACCAATCAGTACCTGCTGGATCGAATCGGCGAGCTGAAGAGTGGGGATGCTTGCATTGCA
GAATATCAGCAGGCAGGGAGAGGAAGCAGAGGGAGGAAATGGTTCTCTCCTTTTGGAGCTAACCTGTACC
TGAGTATGTTTTGGCGCCTGAAGCGGGGACCAGCAGCAATCGGCCTGGGCCCGGTCATCGGAATTGTCAT
GGCAGAAGCGCTGCGAAAGCTGGGAGCAGACAAGGTGCGAGTCAAATGGCCCAATGACCTGTATCTGCAG
GATAGAAAGCTGGCAGGCATCCTGGTGGAGCTGGCCGGAATAACAGGCGATGCTGCACAGATCGTCATTG
GCGCCGGGATTAACGTGGCTATGAGGCGCGTGGAGGAAAGCGTGGTCAATCAGGGCTGGATCACACTGCA
GGAAGCAGGGATTAACCTGGACAGGAATACTCTGGCCGCTATGCTGATCCGAGAGCTGCGGGCAGCCCTG
GAACTGTTCGAGCAGGAAGGCCTGGCTCCATATCTGTCACGGTGGGAGAAGCTGGATAACTTCATCAATA
GACCCGTGAAGCTGATCATTGGGGACAAAGAGATTTTCGGGATTAGCCGGGGGATTGATAAACAGGGAGC
CCTGCTGCTGGAACAGGACGGAGTTATCAAACCCTGGATGGGCGGAGAAATCAGTCTGCGGTCTGCCGAA
AAGGCTAGCGGCAAGCCCATCCCCAACCCCCTGCTGGGCCTGGACAGCACCACAAGTTTGTACAAAAAAG
CAGGCTCCACCATGAATAGATACACAACAATCAGGCAGCTCGGGGATGGAACCTACGGTTCCGTCCTGCT
GGGAAGAAGCATTGAGTCTGGGGAGCTGATCGCTATTAAAAAAATGAAAAGAAAATTTTATTCCTGGGAG
GAATGCATGAACCTTCGGGAGGTTAAGTCTTTAAAGAAGCTCAACCATGCCAATGTAGTCAAATTAAAAG
AAGTTATCAGGGAAAATGATCATCTTTATTTTATCTTCGAGTACATGAAGGAAAATCTTTACCAGCTCAT
TAAAGAGAGAAATAAGTTGTTTCCTGAGTCTGCTATAAGGAATATCATGTATCAGATATTACAAGGACTC
GCATTTATTCACAAACACGGCTTCTTTCATCGAGACTTAAAGCCTGAGAACCTCCTCTGCATGGGACCAG
AACTTGTGAAAATTGCAGACTTTGGTTTGGCCCGAGAAATACGATCAAAACCTCCATATACAGATTATGT
ATCTACCAGATGGTACAGGGCTCCAGAAGTACTCCTGAGGTCTACCAACTACAGCTCCCCCATTGACGTC
TGGGCGGTGGGCTGCATCATGGCAGAAGTTTACACCCTCAGGCCACTCTTCCCTGGAGCCAGTGAAATTG
ACACAATATTCAAAATTTGCCAAGTGCTGGGGACACCAAAAAAGACTGACTGGCCTGAAGGCTATCAACT
TTCAAGTGCAATGAACTTCCGTTGGCCACAGTGTGTACCCAATAACTTAAAGACCTTGATTCCCAATGCT
AGCAGTGAAGCAGTCCAGCTCCTGAGAGACATGCTTCAGTGGGATCCCAAGAAACGACCAACAGCTAGTC
AGGCACTTCGATATCCTTACTTCCAAGTTGGACACCCACTAGGCAGCACCACACAAAACCTTCAGGATTC
AGAAAAACCACAGAAAGGCATCCTGGAAAAGGCAGGCCCACCTCCTTATATTAAGCCAGTCCCACCTGCC
CAGCCGCCAGCCAAGCCACACACACGAATTTCTTCACGACAGCATCAAGCCAGCCAGCCCCCTCTGCATC
TCACGTACCCCTACAAAGCAGAGGTCTCCAGGACAGATCACCCAAGCCATCTCCAGGAGGACAAGCCAAG
CCCGTTGCTTTTCCCATCCCTCCACAACAAGCATCCACAGTCGAAAATCACAGCTGGCCTGGAGCACAAA
AATGGTGAGATAAAGCCAAAGAGTAGGAGAAGGTGGGGTCTTATTTCCAGGTCAACAAAGGATTCAGATG
ATTGGGCTGACTTGGATGACTTGGATTTCAGTCCATCCCTCAGCAGGATTGACCTGAAAAACAAGAAAAG
ACAGAGTGATGACACTCTCTGCAGGTTTGAGAGTGTTTTGGACCTGAAGCCCTCTGAGCCTGTGGGCACA
GGAAACAGTGCCCCCACCCAGACGTCATATCAGCGGCGAGACACGCCCACCCTGAGATCTGCAGCCAAGC
AGCACTATTTGAAGCACTCTCGATACTTGCCTGGGATCAGTATAAGAAATGGCATACTCTCGAATCCAGG
CAAGGAATTTATTCCACCTAATCCATGGTCTAGTTCTGGCTTGTCTGGAAAATCTTCAGGGACAATGTCA
GTAATCAGCAAAGTAAATTCAGTTGGTTCCAGCTCTACAAGTTCTAGTGGACTGACTGGAAACTATGTCC
CTTCCTTTCTGAAAAAAGAAATCGGTTCTGCTATGCAGAGGGTACACCTAGCACCTATTCCAGACCCTTC
CCCTGGTTATTCCTCCCTGAAGGCCATGAGACCTCATCCTGGGCGACCATTCTTCCACACCCAGCCTAGA
AGCACTCCTGGGTTGATACCACGGCCTCCAGCCGCCCAGCCAGTGCATGGCCGGACAGACTGGGCTTCCA
AGTACGCATCTCGGCGATAGGACCCAGCTTTCTTGTACAAAGTGGTGATATCCAGCACAGTGGCGGCCGC
TCGACAATCAACCTCTGGATTACAAAATTTGTGAAAGATTGACTGGTATTCTTAACTATGTTGCTCCTTT
TACGCTATGTGGATACGCTGCTTTAATGCCTTTGTATCATGCTATTGCTTCCCGTATGGCTTTCATTTTC
TCCTCCTTGTATAAATCCTGGTTGCTGTCTCTTTATGAGGAGTTGTGGCCCGTTGTCAGGCAACGTGGCG
TGGTGTGCACTGTGTTTGCTGACGCAACCCCCACTGGTTGGGGCATTGCCACCACCTGTCAGCTCCTTTC
CGGGACTTTCGCTTTCCCCCTCCCTATTGCCACGGCGGAACTCATCGCCGCCTGCCTTGCCCGCTGCTGG
ACAGGGGCTCGGCTGTTGGGCACTGACAATTCCGTGGTGTTGTCGGGGAAGCTGACGTCCTTTCCATGGC
TGCTCGCCTGTGTTGCCACCTGGATTCTGCGCGGGACGTCCTTCTGCTACGTCCCTTCGGCCCTCAATCC
AGCGGACCTTCCTTCCCGCGGCCTGCTGCCGGCTCTGCGGCCTCTTCCGCGTCTTCGCCTTCGCCCTCAG
ACGAGTCGGATCTCCCTTTGGGCCGCCTCCCCGCCTGGAATTCTACCGGGTAGGGGAGGCGCTTTTCCCA
AGGCAGTCTGGAGCATGCGCTTTAGCAGCCCCGCTGGGCACTTGGCGCTACACAAGTGGCCTCTGGCCTC
GCACACATTCCACATCCACCGGTAGGCGCCAACCGGCTCCGTTCTTTGGTGGCCCCTTCGCGCCACCTTC
TACTCCTCCCCTAGTCAGGAAGTTCCCCCCCGCCCCGCAGCTCGCGTCGTGCAGGACGTGACAAATGGAA
GTAGCACGTCTCACTAGTCTCGTGCAGATGGACAGCACCGCTGAGCAATGGAAGCGGGTAGGCCTTTGGG
GCAGCGGCCAATAGCAGCTTTGCTCCTTCGCTTTCTGGGCTCAGAGGCTGGGAAGGGGTGGGTCCGGGGG
CGGGCTCAGGGGCGGGCTCAGGGGCGGGGCGGGCGCCCGAAGGTCCTCCGGAGGCCCGGCATTCTGCACG
CTTCAAAAGCGCACGTCTGCCGCGCTGTTCTCCTCTTCCTCATCTCCGGGCCTTTCGACCTGCAGCCCAA
GCTTACCATGACCGAGTACAAGCCCACGGTGCGCCTCGCCACCCGCGACGACGTCCCCAGGGCCGTACGC
ACCCTCGCCGCCGCGTTCGCCGACTACCCCGCCACGCGCCACACCGTCGATCCGGACCGCCACATCGAGC
GGGTCACCGAGCTGCAAGAACTCTTCCTCACGCGCGTCGGGCTCGACATCGGCAAGGTGTGGGTCGCGGA
CGACGGCGCCGCGGTGGCGGTCTGGACCACGCCGGAGAGCGTCGAAGCGGGGGCGGTGTTCGCCGAGATC
GGCCCGCGCATGGCCGAGTTGAGCGGTTCCCGGCTGGCCGCGCAGCAACAGATGGAAGGCCTCCTGGCGC
CGCACCGGCCCAAGGAGCCCGCGTGGTTCCTGGCCACCGTCGGCGTCTCGCCCGACCACCAGGGCAAGGG
TCTGGGCAGCGCCGTCGTGCTCCCCGGAGTGGAGGCGGCCGAGCGCGCCGGGGTGCCCGCCTTCCTGGAG
ACCTCCGCGCCCCGCAACCTCCCCTTCTACGAGCGGCTCGGCTTCACCGTCACCGCCGACGTCGAGGTGC
CCGAAGGACCGCGCACCTGGTGCATGACCCGCAAGCCCGGTGCCTGACGCCCGCCCCACGACCCGCAGCG
CCCGACCGAAAGGAGCGCACGACCCCATGCATCTCGAGGGCCCGGTACCTTTAAGACCAATGACTTACAA
GGCAGCTGTAGATCTTAGCCACTTTTTAAAAGAAAAGGGGGGACTGGAAGGGCTAGCTCACTCCCAACGA
AGACAAGATCTGCTTTTTGCTTGTACTGGGTCTCTCTGGTTAGACCAGATCTGAGCCTGGGAGCTCTCTG
GCTAACTAGGGAACCCACTGCTTAAGCCTCAATAAAGCTTGCCTTGAGTGCTTCAAGTAGTGTGTGCCCG
TCTGTTGTGTGACTCTGGTAACTAGAGATCCCTCAGACCCTTTTAGTCAGTGTGGAAAATCTCTAGCAGT
AGTAGTTCATGTCATCTTATTATTCAGTATTTATAACTTGCAAAGAAATGAATATCAGAGAGTGAGAGGA
ACTTGTTTATTGCAGCTTATAATGGTTACAAATAAAGCAATAGCATCACAAATTTCACAAATAAAGCATT
TTTTTCACTGCATTCTAGTTGTGGTTTGTCCAAACTCATCAATGTATCTTATCATGTCTGGCTCTAGCTA
TCCCGCCCCTAACTCCGCCCATCCCGCCCCTAACTCCGCCCAGTTCCGCCCATTCTCCGCCCCATGGCTG
ACTAATTTTTTTTATTTATGCAGAGGCCGAGGCCGCCTCGGCCTCTGAGCTATTCCAGAAGTAGTGAGGA
GGCTTTTTTGGAGGCCTAGGGACGTACCCAATTCGCCCTATAGTGAGTCGTATTACGCGCGCTCACTGGC
CGTCGTTTTACAACGTCGTGACTGGGAAAACCCTGGCGTTACCCAACTTAATCGCCTTGCAGCACATCCC
CCTTTCGCCAGCTGGCGTAATAGCGAAGAGGCCCGCACCGATCGCCCTTCCCAACAGTTGCGCAGCCTGA
ATGGCGAATGGG
[124 nt withheld, positions 6943-7066]
C
[91 nt withheld, positions 7068-7158]
A
[49 nt withheld, positions 7160-7208]
CCTTTGACGTTGGAGTCCACGTTCTTT
[37 nt withheld, positions 7236-7272]
ACCCTATCTCGGTCTATTCTTTTGATTTATAAGGGATTTTGCCGATTTCGGCCTATTGGTTAAAAAATGA
GCTGATTTAACAAAAATTTAACGCGAATTTTAACAAAATATTAACGCTTACAATTTAGGTGGCACTTTTC
GGGGAAATGTGCGCGGAACCCCTATTTGTTTATTTTTCTAAATACATTCAAATATGTATCCGCTCATGAG
ACAATAACCCTGATAAATGCTTCAATAATATTGAAAAAGGAAGAGTATGAGTATTCAACATTTCCGTGTC
GCCCTTATTCCCTTTTTTGCGGCATTTTGCCTTCCTGTTTTTGCTCACCCAGAAACGCTGGTGAAAGTAA
AAGATGCTGAAGATCAGTTGGGTGCACGAGTGGGTTACATCGAACTGGATCTCAACAGCGGTAAGATCCT
TGAGAGTTTTCGCCCCGAAGAACGTTTTCCAATGATGAGCACTTTTAAAGTTCTGCTATGTGGCGCGGTA
TTATCCCGTATTGACGCCGGGCAAGAGCAACTCGGTCGCCGCATACACTATTCTCAGAATGACTTGGTTG
AGTACTCACCAGTCACAGAAAAGCATCTTACGGATGGCATGACAGTAAGAGAATTATGCAGTGCTGCCAT
AACCATGAGTGATAACACTGCGGCCAACTTACTTCTGACAACGATCGGAGGACCGAAGGAGCTAACCGCT
TTTTTGCACAACATGGGGGATCATGTAACTCGCCTTGATCGTTGGGAACCGGAGCTGAATGAAGCCATAC
CAAACGACGAGCGTGACACCACGATGCCTGTAGCAATGGCAACAACGTTGCGCAAACTATTAACTGGCGA
ACTACTTACTCTAGCTTCCCGGCAACAATTAATAGACTGGATGGAGGCGGATAAAGTTGCAGGACCACTT
CTGCGCTCGGCCCTTCCGGCTGGCTGGTTTATTGCTGATAAATCTGGAGCCGGTGAGCGTGGGTCTCGCG
GTATCATTGCAGCACTGGGGCCAGATGGTAAGCCCTCCCGTATCGTAGTTATCTACACGACGGGGAGTCA
GGCAACTATGGATGAACGAAATAGACAGATCGCTGAGATAGGTGCCTCACTGATTAAGCATTGGTAACTG
TCAGACCAAGTTTACTCATATATACTTTAGATTGATTTAAAACTTCATTTTTAATTTAAAAGGATCTAGG
TGAAGATCCTTTTTGATAATCTCATGACCAAAATCCCTTAACGTGAGTTTTCGTTCCACTGAGCGTCAGA
CCCCGTAGAAAAGATCAAAGGATCTTCTTGAGATCCTTTTTTTCTGCGCGTAATCTGCTGCTTGCAAACA
AAAAAACCACCGCTACCAGCGGTGGTTTGTTTGCCGGATCAAGAGCTACCAACTCTTTTTCCGAAGGTAA
CTGGCTTCAGCAGAGCGCAGATACCAAATACTGTTCTTCTAGTGTAGCCGTAGTTAGGCCACCACTTCAA
GAACTCTGTAGCACCGCCTACATACCTCGCTCTGCTAATCCTGTTACCAGTGGCTGCTGCCAGTGGCGAT
AAGTCGTGTCTTACCGGGTTGGACTCAAGACGATAGTTACCGGATAAGGCGCAGCGGTCGGGCTGAACGG
GGGGTTCGTGCACACAGCCCAGCTTGGAGCGAACGACCTACACCGAACTGAGATACCTACAGCGTGAGCT
ATGAGAAAGCGCCACGCTTCCCGAAGGGAGAAAGGCGGACAGGTATCCGGTAAGCGGCAGGGTCGGAACA
GGAGAGCGCACGAGGGAGCTTCCAGGGGGAAACGCCTGGTATCTTTATAGTCCTGTCGGGTTTCGCCACC
TCTGACTTGAGCGTCGATTTTTGTGATGCTCGTCAGGGGGGCGGAGCCTATGGAAAAACGCCAGCAACGC
GGCCTTTTTACGGTTCCTGGCCTTTTGCTGGCCTTTTGCTCACATGTTCTTTCCTGCGTTATCCCCTGAT
TCTGTGGATAACCGTATTACCGCCTTTGAGTGAGCTGATACCGCTCGCCGCAGCCGAACGACCGAGCGCA
GCGAGTCAGTGAGCGAGGAAGCGGAAGAGCGCCCAATACGCAAACCGCCTCTCCCCGCGCGTTGGCCGAT
TCATTAATGCAGCTGGCACGACAGGTTTCCCGACTGGAAAGCGGGCAGTGAGCGCAACGCAATTAATGTG
AGTTAGCTCACTCATTAGGCACCCCAGGCTTTACACTTTATGCTTCCGGCTCGTATGTTGTGTGGAATTG
TGAGCGGATAACAATTTCACACAGGAAACAGCTATGACCATGATTACGCCAAGCGCGCAATTAACCCTCA
CTAAAGGGAACAAAAGCTGGAGCTGCAAGCTTAATGTAGTCTTATGCAATACTCTTGTAGTCTTGCAACA
TGGTAACGATGAGTTAGCAACATGCCTTACAAGGAGAGAAAAAGCACCGTGCATGCCGATTGGTGGAAGT
AAGGTGGTACGATCGTGCCTTATTAGGAAGGCAACAGACGGGTCTGACATGGATTGGACGAACCACTGAA
TTGCCGCATTGCAGAGATATTGTATTTAAGTGCCTAGCTCGATACATAAACGGGTCTCTCTGGTTAGACC
AGATCTGAGCCTGGGAGCTCTCTGGCTAACTAGGGAACCCACTGCTTAAGCCTCAATAAAGCTTGCCTTG
AGTGCTTCAAGTAGTGTGTGCCCGTCTGTTGTGTGACTCTGGTAACTAGAGATCCCTCAGACCCTTTTAG
TCAGTGTGGAAAATCTCTAGCAGTGGCGCCCGAACAGGGACTTGAAAGCGAAAGGGAAACCAGAGGAGCT
CTCTCGACGCAGGACTCGGCTTGCTGAAGCGCGCACGGCAAGAGGCGAGGGGCGGCGACTGGTGAGTACG
CCAAAAATTTTGACTAGCGGAGGCTAGAAGGAGAGAGATGGGTGCGAGAGCGTCAGTATTAAGCGGGGGA
GAATTAGATCGCGATGGGAAAAAATTCGGTTAAGGCCAGGGGGAAAGAAAAAATATAAATTAAAACATAT
AGTATGGGCAAGCAGGGAGCTAGAACGATTCGCAGTTAATCCTGGCCTGTTAGAAACATCAGAAGGCTGT
AGACAAATACTGGGACAGCTACAACCATCCCTTCAGACAGGATCAGAAGAACTTAGATCATTATATAATA
CAGTAGCAACCCTCTATTGTGTGCATCAAAGGATAGAGATAAAAGACACCAAGGAAGCTTTAGACAAGAT
AGAGGAAGAGCAAAACAAAAGTAAGACCACCGCACAGCAAGCGGCCGCTGATCTTCAGACCTGGAGGAGG
AGATATGAGGGACAATTGGAGAAGTGAATTATATAAATATAAAGTAGTAAAAATTGAACCATTAGGAGTA
GCACCCACCAAGGCAAAGAGAAGAGTGGTGCAGAGAGAAAAAAGAGCAGTGGGAATAGGAGCTTTGTTCC
TTGGGTTCTTGGGAGCAGCAGGAAGCACTATGGGCGCAGCGTCAATGACGCTGACGGTACAGGCCAGACA
ATTATTGTCTGGTATAGTGCAGCAGCAGAACAATTTGCTGAGGGCTATTGAGGCGCAACAGCATCTGTTG
CAACTCACAGTCTGGGGCATCAAGCAGCTCCAGGCAAGAATCCTGGCTGTGGAAAGATACCTAAAGGATC
AACAGCTCCTGGGGATTTGGGGTTGCTCTGGAAAACTCATTTGCACCACTGCTGTGCCTTGGAATGCTAG
TTGGAGTAATAAATCTCTGGAACAGATTTGGAATCACACGACCTGGATGGAGTGGGACAGAGAAATTAAC
AATTACACAAGCTTAATACACTCCTTAATTGAAGAATCGCAAAACCAGCAAGAAAAGAATGAACAAGAAT
TATTGGAATTAGATAAATGGGCAAGTTTGTGGAATTGGTTTAACATAACAAATTGGCTGTGGTATATAAA
ATTATTCATAATGATAGTAGGAGGCTTGGTAGGTTTAAGAATAGTTTTTGCTGTACTTTCTATAGTGAAT
AGAGTTAGGCAGGGATATTCACCATTATCGTTTCAGACCCACCTCCCAACCCCGAGGGGACCCGACAGGC
CCGAAGGAATAGAAGAAGAAGGTGGAGAGAG
