>Addgene plasmid #158187 | p663-UBC-miniTurbo-V5-ICK_IDG-K | depositor partial sequence | sequence record 305599 | MiniTurbo region sequencing result
TTTTTTAGGCACCTTTTGAAATGTAATCATTTGGGTCAATATGTAATTTTCAGTGTTAGACTAGTAAATT
GTCCGCTAAATTCTGGCCGTTTTTGGCTTTTTTGTTAGACGGCCAACTTTTGTATACAAAGTGGGCCACC
ATGGGAATCCCGCTGCTGAACGCTAAACAGATTCTGGGACAGCTGGACGGCGGGAGCGTGGCAGTCCTGC
CTGTGGTCGACTCCACCAATCAGTACCTGCTGGATCGAATCGGCGAGCTGAAGAGTGGGGATGCTTGCAT
TGCAGAATATCAGCAGGCAGGGAGAGGAAGCAGAGGGAGGAAATGGTTCTCTCCTTTTGGAGCTAACCTG
TACCTGAGTATGTTTTGGCGCCTGAAGCGGGGACCAGCAGCAATCGGCCTGGGCCCGGTCATCGGAATTG
TCATGGCAGAAGCGCTGCGAAAGCTGGGAGCAGACAAGGTGCGAGTCAAATGGCCCAATGACCTGTATCT
GCAGGATAGAAAGCTGGCAGGCATCCTGGTGGAGCTGGCCGGAATAACAGGCGATGCTGCACAGATCGTC
ATTGGCGCCGGGATTAACGTGGCTATGAGGCGCGTGGAGGAAAGCGTGGTCAATCAGGGCTGGATCACAC
TGCAGGAAGCAGGGATTAACCTGGACAGGAATACTCTGGCCGCTATGCTGATCCGAGAGCTGCGGGCAGC
CCTGGAACTGTTCGAGCAGGAAGGCCTGGCTCCATATCTGTCACGGTGGGAGAAGCTGGATAACTTCATC
AATAGACCCGTGAAGCTGATCATTGGGGACAAAGAGATTTTCGGGATTAGCCGGGGGA
