>Addgene plasmid #158187 | p663-UBC-miniTurbo-V5-ICK_IDG-K | depositor partial sequence | sequence record 305600 | ICK region sequencing result
TGATAAACAGGGAGCCCTGCTGCTGGAACAGGACGGAGTTATCAAACCCTGGATGGGCGGAGAAATCAGT
CTGCGGTCTGCCGAAAAGGCTAGCGGCAAGCCCATCCCCAACCCCCTGCTGGGCCTGGACAGCACCACAA
GTTTGTACAAAAAAGCAGGCTCCACCATGAATAGATACACAACAATCAGGCAGCTCGGGGATGGAACCTA
CGGTTCCGTCCTGCTGGGAAGAAGCATTGAGTCTGGGGAGCTGATCGCTATTAAAAAAATGAAAAGAAAA
TTTTATTCCTGGGAGGAATGCATGAACCTTCGGGAGGTTAAGTCTTTAAAGAAGCTCAACCATGCCAATG
TAGTCAAATTAAAAGAAGTTATCAGGGAAAATGATCATCTTTATTTTATCTTCGAGTACATGAAGGAAAA
TCTTTACCAGCTCATTAAAGAGAGAAATAAGTTGTTTCCTGAGTCTGCTATAAGGAATATCATGTATCAG
ATATTACAAGGACTCGCATTTATTCACAAACACGGCTTCTTTCATCGAGACTTAAAGCCTGAGAACCTCC
TCTGCATGGGACCAGAACTTGTGAAAATTGCAGACTTTGGTTTGGCCCGAGAAATACGATCAAAACCTCC
ATATACAGATTATGTATCTACCAGATGGTACAGGGCTCCAGAAGTACTCCTGAGGTCTACCAACTACAGC
TCCCCCATTGACGTCTGGGCGGTGGGCTGCATCATGGCAGAAGTTTACACCCTCAGGCCACTCTTCCCTG
GAGCCAGTGAAATTGACACAATATTCAAAATTTGCCAAGTGCTGGGGACACCAAAAAAGACTGACTGGCC
TG
